Addgene plasmid #219980: pOCC240-MBP-Pab1-mCherry
Purpose: Pab1p-mCherry protein purification
Depositing lab: Simon Alberti. Depositing organization: Biotechnology Center (BIOTEC) of the Technische Universitaet Dresden.
Backbone
  Vector backbone: pOCC240
  Vector type: Insect Expression
Growth in bacteria
  Bacterial resistance: Ampicillin, 100 μg/mL
  Growth temperature: 37°C
  Growth strain: DH5alpha
  Copy number: High Copy
Gene/Insert
  Gene/Insert name: Pab1p-mCherry
  Species: S. cerevisiae (budding yeast)
  Entrez Gene: PAB1 (a.k.a. YER165W)
  Tag / fusion protein: MBP (N terminal on insert); mCherry-6xHis (C terminal on insert)
  Cloning method: Restriction Enzyme; 5′ cloning site Unknown (unknown if destroyed)
Terms and licenses: Academic/Nonprofit Terms; Industry Terms: Not Available to Industry
Depositor comments: MBP- and His-tag can be cleaved with 3C-Protease
How to cite: pOCC240-MBP-Pab1-mCherry was a gift from Simon Alberti (Addgene plasmid # 219980 ; http://n2t.net/addgene:219980 ; RRID:Addgene_219980)
