[The description below was written by a language model from this plasmid's Addgene catalogue record and pLannotate feature annotations shown in this document.]
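Description:
pOCC240-MBP-Pab1-mCherry is a baculovirus transfer plasmid for insect-cell expression, built on the pOCC240 backbone and intended for purification of fluorescently labelled yeast poly(A)-binding protein Pab1p (S. cerevisiae PAB1/YER165W). In E. coli it is maintained through a high-copy ColE1/pUC-type origin and selected with ampicillin via the β-lactamase gene. Short annotated fragments of lacI, an RSF origin, an M13 origin and lacZα, plus a T7 promoter, appear to be backbone remnants rather than functional parts of the payload.

The expression cassette is driven by the very late, strong polyhedrin promoter of Autographa californica nucleopolyhedrovirus and is terminated by an SV40 polyadenylation signal followed by the polyhedrin 3' UTR. On the other side of the cassette lie the baculoviral LEF-2 and ORF603 sequences. Viral sequences flanking a cassette in this way typically serve as homology arms for recombination into a baculovirus genome, producing recombinant virus for infecting insect cells.

The catalogue entry describes the fusion as N-terminal MBP, Pab1p, then C-terminal mCherry-6xHis. The feature table generated from the sequenced plasmid instead shows a His tag, cytosolic (signal-sequence-free) E. coli MBP, mCherry and then PAB1, all on the same strand. The order of tags and reporter therefore differs between the two sources and should be checked against the sequence. According to the depositor, the MBP and His tags can be removed with 3C protease, so amylose or nickel affinity capture can be followed by tag cleavage. The cleavage sites themselves are not annotated.
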