Features (pLannotate 1.2.2; 18 found; start..end, strand, type, name):
     79..170     +  promoter       polyhedrin promoter: polh from Autographa californica; promoter for the baculovirus polyhedrin gene
    230..247     +  CDS            7xHis (fragment): 6xHis affinity tag
    260..1360    +  CDS            MBP: maltose binding protein from E. coli; malE (mutated); This version of the gene does not encode a signal sequence, so MBP will remain in the cytosol.
   1439..2146    +  CDS            mCherry: mCherry is a basic (constitutively fluorescent) red fluorescent protein published in 2004, derived from Discosoma sp.. It is reported to be a very rapidly-maturing monomer with low acid sensitivity.
   2183..3913    +  CDS            PAB1: PABP_YEAST - Experimental evidence at protein level: Swiss-Prot protein existence level 1. Binds the poly(A) tail of mRNA. Appears to be an important mediator of the multiple roles of the poly(A) tail in mRNA biogenesis, stability and translation. In the nucleus, interacts with the nuclear cleavage factor IA (CFIA), which is required for both mRNA cleavage and polyadenylation. Is also required for efficient mRNA export to the cytoplasm. Acts in concert with a poly(A)-specific nuclease (PAN) to affect poly(A) tail shortening, which may occur concomitantly with either nucleocytoplasmic mRNA tran
   3952..4035    +  CDS            large T antigen (fragment): large T antigen from SV40 (simian virus 40)
   4058..4192    +  polyA_signal   SV40 poly(A) signal: SV40 polyadenylation signal
   4265..4637    +  3'UTR          polyhedrin 3' UTR: 3' UTR from the Autographa californica nucleopolyhedrovirus polyhedrin gene (Suzuki et al., 2006)
   4897..4944    -  CDS            lacI (fragment): lac repressor; lacI; The lac repressor binds to the lac operator to inhibit transcription in E. coli. This inhibition can be relieved by adding lactose or isopropyl-β-D-thiogalactopyranoside (IPTG).
   4981..5021    -  rep_origin     RSF ori (fragment): Plasmids containing the RSF 1030 origin of replication can be propagated in E. coli cells that contain additional plasmids with compatible origins.
   5099..5687    -  rep_origin     ori: high-copy-number ColE1/pMB1/pBR322/pUC origin of replication
   5858..6718    -  CDS            AmpR: β-lactamase; bla; confers resistance to ampicillin, carbenicillin, and related antibiotics
   6719..6823    -  promoter       AmpR promoter: bla
   6849..6980    -  rep_origin     M13 ori (fragment): M13 bacteriophage origin of replication; arrow indicates direction of (+) strand synthesis
   7001..7157    -  CDS            lacZα (fragment): LacZα fragment of β-galactosidase; lacZ fragment
   7166..7184    +  promoter       T7 promoter: promoter for bacteriophage T7 RNA polymerase
   7287..7916    +  CDS            LEF-2: LEF2_NPVAC - Experimental evidence at protein level: Swiss-Prot protein existence level 1. Plays an essential role in viral DNA replication. Does not seem to participate in the initiation step but is rather important for the amplification of DNA. Also required for expression from the vp39 and polh promoters. From Autographa californica nuclear polyhedrosis virus (AcMNPV).
   7957..8562    +  CDS            ORF603: baculovirus ORF603 protein
>Addgene plasmid #219980 | pOCC240-MBP-Pab1-mCherry | addgene full sequence | sequence record 436810 | Addgene NGS Result
AGCTGCCACCATTTTGTTCGCCCAGGACTCTAGCTATAGTTCTAGTGGTTGGCTACGTATACTCCGGAAT
ATTAATAGATCATGGAGATAATTAAAATGATAACCATCTCGCAAATAAATAAGTATTTTACTGTTTTCGT
AACAGTTTTGTAATAAAAAAACCTATAAATATTCCGGATTATTCATACCGTCCCACCATCGGGCGCGGAT
CGCCACCATGGGCAGCAGCCATCACCATCACCATCACAGCAGCGGCAGAATGAAAATCGAAGAAGGTAAA
CTGGTAATCTGGATTAACGGCGATAAAGGCTATAACGGTCTCGCTGAAGTCGGTAAGAAATTCGAGAAAG
ATACCGGAATTAAAGTCACCGTTGAGCATCCGGATAAACTGGAAGAGAAATTCCCACAGGTTGCGGCAAC
TGGCGATGGCCCTGACATTATCTTCTGGGCACACGACCGCTTTGGTGGCTACGCTCAATCTGGCCTGTTG
GCTGAAATCACCCCGGACAAAGCGTTCCAGGACAAGCTGTATCCGTTTACCTGGGATGCCGTACGTTACA
ACGGCAAGCTGATTGCTTACCCGATCGCTGTTGAAGCGTTATCGCTGATTTATAACAAAGATCTGCTGCC
GAACCCGCCAAAAACCTGGGAAGAGATCCCGGCGCTGGATAAAGAACTGAAAGCGAAAGGTAAGAGCGCG
CTGATGTTCAACCTGCAAGAACCGTACTTCACCTGGCCGCTGATTGCTGCTGACGGGGGTTATGCGTTCA
AGTATGAAAACGGCAAGTACGACATTAAAGACGTGGGCGTGGATAACGCTGGCGCGAAAGCGGGTCTGAC
CTTCCTGGTTGACCTGATTAAAAACAAACACATGAATGCAGACACCGATTACTCCATCGCAGAAGCTGCC
TTTAATAAAGGCGAAACAGCGATGACCATCAACGGCCCGTGGGCATGGTCCAACATCGACACCAGCAAAG
TGAATTATGGTGTAACGGTACTGCCGACCTTCAAGGGTCAACCATCCAAACCGTTCGTTGGCGTGCTGAG
CGCAGGTATTAACGCCGCCAGTCCGAACAAAGAGCTGGCAAAAGAGTTCCTCGAAAACTATCTGCTGACT
GATGAAGGTCTGGAAGCGGTTAATAAAGACAAACCGCTGGGTGCCGTAGCGCTGAAGTCTTACGAGGAAG
AGTTGGTGAAAGATCCGCGTATTGCCGCCACTATGGAAAACGCCCAGAAAGGTGAAATCATGCCGAACAT
CCCGCAGATGTCCGCTTTCTGGTATGCCGTGCGTACTGCGGTGATCAACGCCGCCAGCGGTCGTCAGACT
GTCGATGAAGCCCTGAAAGACGCGCAGACTAATTCGAGCTCGAACAACAACAACAATAACAATAACAACA
ACAGCAGCGGCAGACTGGAAGTTCTGTTCCAGGGGCCGATGGTGAGCAAGGGCGAGGAGGATAACATGGC
CATCATCAAGGAGTTCATGCGCTTCAAGGTGCACATGGAGGGCTCCGTGAACGGCCACGAGTTCGAGATC
GAGGGCGAGGGCGAGGGCCGCCCCTACGAGGGCACCCAGACCGCCAAGCTGAAGGTGACCAAGGGTGGCC
CCCTGCCCTTCGCCTGGGACATCCTGTCCCCTCAGTTCATGTACGGCTCCAAGGCCTACGTGAAGCACCC
CGCCGACATCCCCGACTACTTGAAGCTGTCCTTCCCCGAGGGCTTCAAGTGGGAGCGCGTGATGAACTTC
GAGGACGGCGGCGTGGTGACCGTGACCCAGGACTCCTCCCTGCAGGACGGCGAGTTCATCTACAAGGTGA
AGCTGCGCGGCACCAACTTCCCCTCCGACGGCCCCGTAATGCAGAAGAAGACGATGGGCTGGGAGGCCTC
CTCCGAGCGGATGTACCCCGAGGACGGCGCCCTGAAGGGCGAGATCAAGCAGAGGCTGAAGCTGAAGGAC
GGCGGCCACTACGACGCTGAGGTCAAGACCACCTACAAGGCCAAGAAGCCCGTGCAGCTGCCCGGCGCCT
ACAACGTCAACATCAAGTTGGACATCACCTCCCACAACGAGGACTACACCATCGTGGAACAGTACGAACG
CGCCGAGGGCCGCCACTCCACCGGCGGCATGGACGAGCTGTACAAGGGATCCGAAAACTTGTATTTCCAG
GGCGCGGCCGCAATGGCTGATATTACCGACAAAACGGCGGAGCAGCTGGAGAACTTGAATATCCAAGATG
ACCAAAAACAGGCAGCAACTGGCAGCGAGAGTCAGAGTGTGGAAAATTCGTCCGCAAGTCTGTATGTAGG
CGACCTTGAACCCAGCGTGTCTGAAGCACATTTGTACGACATATTCTCGCCGATAGGATCGGTCAGCTCA
ATCAGAGTATGTAGAGACGCTATTACAAAGACTTCCTTGGGATACGCCTACGTTAACTTCAACGATCACG
AGGCGGGTAGGAAAGCCATAGAACAGCTTAACTACACACCCATTAAAGGTAGACTGTGTCGCATAATGTG
GTCCCAACGCGATCCCTCCCTTCGCAAAAAGGGAAGTGGCAATATCTTCATAAAGAACCTCCACCCAGAC
ATAGATAATAAAGCTCTGTATGACACCTTCTCAGTATTCGGTGACATTCTGTCGTCCAAAATTGCAACGG
ACGAAAACGGTAAGTCGAAAGGCTTCGGCTTTGTCCACTTCGAGGAGGAGGGTGCTGCAAAAGAGGCAAT
CGATGCCCTTAACGGTATGCTTCTTAACGGACAAGAGATTTACGTCGCTCCCCATCTGTCTAGAAAAGAG
CGTGATTCGCAACTGGAGGAAACTAAGGCTCACTACACAAACCTCTACGTGAAAAATATAAACTCTGAGA
CAACGGATGAGCAGTTTCAAGAGCTTTTCGCTAAATTCGGCCCTATCGTCTCAGCATCGCTGGAGAAGGA
TGCGGATGGCAAGTTGAAAGGCTTCGGCTTTGTCAACTACGAGAAACACGAGGATGCTGTTAAAGCAGTG
GAAGCCTTGAACGACTCAGAACTGAACGGAGAAAAGCTGTACGTAGGACGTGCGCAGAAGAAAAACGAGA
GGATGCATGTGTTGAAGAAGCAGTACGAGGCGTATAGGCTGGAGAAGATGGCTAAGTACCAGGGTGTGAA
TCTTTTCGTAAAAAATTTGGACGACAGTGTGGATGACGAAAAACTTGAAGAAGAGTTTGCACCCTATGGA
ACGATAACATCAGCTAAAGTTATGAGAACGGAGAACGGTAAAAGCAAAGGCTTTGGATTTGTATGCTTCT
CAACGCCTGAAGAAGCGACAAAGGCTATCACTGAAAAGAACCAACAGATTGTGGCTGGAAAGCCCCTGTA
TGTGGCAATTGCTCAAAGAAAAGATGTCAGACGTTCACAACTGGCTCAGCAAATTCAGGCCAGGAATCAG
ATGAGATACCAGCAAGCAACTGCTGCTGCCGCTGCCGCTGCTGCAGGCATGCCTGGTCAATTCATGCCTC
CCATGTTTTACGGTGTTATGCCGCCACGCGGTGTCCCCTTCAACGGTCCTAATCCACAACAAATGAATCC
GATGGGCGGAATGCCCAAGAACGGAATGCCACCGCAATTTAGAAACGGCCCGGTATATGGTGTACCACCC
CAGGGTGGATTCCCAAGGAACGCCAATGATAACAACCAATTTTATCAACAGAAGCAACGTCAAGCCTTGG
GCGAACAGCTCTACAAAAAAGTTTCGGCTAAAACTAGTAACGAGGAGGCGGCTGGTAAGATCACAGGCAT
GATACTTGACCTGCCGCCCCAAGAAGTATTCCCCTTGCTGGAGTCGGATGAGCTGTTCGAACAACATTAC
AAGGAGGCATCAGCTGCATACGAATCATTCAAAAAAGAGCAGGAACAACAAACAGAGCAGGCTGGCGCGC
CGTAATAGAAGCTTGTCGAGAAGTACTAGAGGATCATAATCAGCCATACCACATTTGTAGAGGTTTTACT
TGCTTTAAAAAACCTCCCACACCTCCCCCTGAACCTGAAACATAAAATGAATGCAATTGTTGTTGTTAAC
TTGTTTATTGCAGCTTATAATGGTTACAAATAAAGCAATAGCATCACAAATTTCACAAATAAAGCATTTT
TTTCACTGCATTCTAGTTGTGGTTTGTCCAAACTCATCAATGTATCTTATCATGTCTGGATCTGATCACT
GCTTGAGCCTAGGAGATCCGAACCAGATAAGTGAAAGCCTGCATCCGCAGATCTTAATTAATAAAACACG
ATACATTGTTATTAGTACATTTATTAAGCGCTAGATTCTGTGCGTTGTTGATTTACAGACAATTGTTGTA
CGTATTTTAATAATTCATTAAATTTATAATCTTTAGGGTGGTATGTTAGAGCGAAAATCAAATGATTTTC
AGCGTCTTTATATCTGAATTTAAATATTAAATCCTCAATAGATTTGTAAAATAGGTTTCGATTAGTTTCA
AACAAGGGTTGTTTTTCCGAACCGATGGCTGGACTATCTAATGGATTTTCGCTCAACGCCACAAAACTTG
CCAAATCTTGTAGCAGCAATCTAGCTTTGTCGATATTCGTTTGTGTTTTGTTTTGTAATAAAGGTTCGAC
GTCGTTCAAAATATTATGCGCTTTTGTATTTCTTTCATCACTGTCGTTAGTGTACAATTGACTCGACGTA
AACACGTTAAATAACGCTTGGACATATTTAACATCGGGCGTGTTAGCTTTATTAGGCCGATTATCGTCGT
CGTCCCAACCCTCGTCGTTAGAAGTTGCTTCCGAAGACGATTTTGCCATAGCCACACGACGCCTATTAAT
TGTGTCGGCTAACACGTCCGCGATCAAATTTGTAGTTGAGCTTTTTGGGCCTCATGGGCCTTCCGCTCAC
TGCCCGCTTTCCAGTCGGGAAACCTGTCGTGCCAGCTGCATTAACATGGTCATAGCTGTTTCCTTGCGTA
TTGGGCGCTCTCCGCTTCCTCGCTCACTGACTCGCTGCGCTCGGTCGTTCGGGTAAAGCCTGGGGTGCCT
AATGAGCAAAAGGCCAGCAAAAGGCCAGGAACCGTAAAAAGGCCGCGTTGCTGGCGTTTTTCCATAGGCT
CCGCCCCCCTGACGAGCATCACAAAAATCGACGCTCAAGTCAGAGGTGGCGAAACCCGACAGGACTATAA
AGATACCAGGCGTTTCCCCCTGGAAGCTCCCTCGTGCGCTCTCCTGTTCCGACCCTGCCGCTTACCGGAT
ACCTGTCCGCCTTTCTCCCTTCGGGAAGCGTGGCGCTTTCTCATAGCTCACGCTGTAGGTATCTCAGTTC
GGTGTAGGTCGTTCGCTCCAAGCTGGGCTGTGTGCACGAACCCCCCGTTCAGCCCGACCGCTGCGCCTTA
TCCGGTAACTATCGTCTTGAGTCCAACCCGGTAAGACACGACTTATCGCCACTGGCAGCAGCCACTGGTA
ACAGGATTAGCAGAGCGAGGTATGTAGGCGGTGCTACAGAGTTCTTGAAGTGGTGGCCTAACTACGGCTA
CACTAGAAGAACAGTATTTGGTATCTGCGCTCTGCTGAAGCCAGTTACCTTCGGAAAAAGAGTTGGTAGC
TCTTGATCCGGCAAACAAACCACCGCTGGTAGCGGTGGTTTTTTTGTTTGCAAGCAGCAGATTACGCGCA
GAAAAAAAGGATCTCAAGAAGATCCTTTGATCTTTTCTACGGGGTCTGACGCTCAGTGGAACGAAAACTC
ACGTTAAGGGATTTTGGTCATGAGATTATCAAAAAGGATCTTCACCTAGATCCTTTTAAATTAAAAATGA
AGTTTTAAATCAATCTAAAGTATATATGAGTAAACTTGGTCTGACAGTTACCAATGCTTAATCAGTGAGG
CACCTATCTCAGCGATCTGTCTATTTCGTTCATCCATAGTTGCCTGACTCCCCGTCGTGTAGATAACTAC
GATACGGGAGGGCTTACCATCTGGCCCCAGTGCTGCAATGATACCGCGAGAACCACGCTCACCGGCTCCA
GATTTATCAGCAATAAACCAGCCAGCCGGAAGGGCCGAGCGCAGAAGTGGTCCTGCAACTTTATCCGCCT
CCATCCAGTCTATTAATTGTTGCCGGGAAGCTAGAGTAAGTAGTTCGCCAGTTAATAGTTTGCGCAACGT
TGTTGCCATTGCTACAGGCATCGTGGTGTCACGCTCGTCGTTTGGTATGGCTTCATTCAGCTCCGGTTCC
CAACGATCAAGGCGAGTTACATGATCCCCCATGTTGTGCAAAAAAGCGGTTAGCTCCTTCGGTCCTCCGA
TCGTTGTCAGAAGTAAGTTGGCCGCAGTGTTATCACTCATGGTTATGGCAGCACTGCATAATTCTCTTAC
TGTCATGCCATCCGTAAGATGCTTTTCTGTGACTGGTGAGTACTCAACCAAGTCATTCTGAGAATAGTGT
ATGCGGCGACCGAGTTGCTCTTGCCCGGCGTCAATACGGGATAATACCGCGCCACATAGCAGAACTTTAA
AAGTGCTCATCATTGGAAAACGTTCTTCGGGGCGAAAACTCTCAAGGATCTTACCGCTGTTGAGATCCAG
TTCGATGTAACCCACTCGTGCACCCAACTGATCTTCAGCATCTTTTACTTTCACCAGCGTTTCTGGGTGA
GCAAAAACAGGAAGGCAAAATGCCGCAAAAAAGGGAATAAGGGCGACACGGAAATGTTGAATACTCATAC
TCTTCCTTTTTCAATATTATTGAAGCATTTATCAGGGTTATTGTCTCATGAGCGGATACATATTTGAATG
TATTTAGAAAAATAAACAAATAGGGGTTCCGCGCACATTTCCCCGAAAAGTGCCACCTAAATTGTAAGCG
TTAATATTTTGTTAAAATTCGCGTTAAATTTTTGTTAAATCAGCTCATTTTTTAACCAATAGGCCGAAAT
CGGCAAAATCCCTTATAAATCAAAAGAATAGACCGAGATAGGGTTGAGTGGCCGCTACAGGGCGCTCCCA
TTCGCCATTCAGGCTGCGCAACTGTTGGGAAGGGCGTTTCGGTGCGGGCCTCTTCGCTATTACGCCAGCT
GGCGAAAGGGGGATGTGCTGCAAGGCGATTAAGTTGGGTAACGCCAGGGTTTTCCCAGTCACGACGTTGT
AAAACGACGGCCAGTGAGCGCGACGTAATACGACTCACTATAGGGCGAATTGGCGGAAGGCCGTCAAGGC
CGTGACGTTAAAACTATTAAGCCATCCAATCGACCGTTAGTCGAATCAGGACCGCTGGTGCGAGAAGCCG
CGAAGTATGGCGAATGCATCGTATAACGTGTGGAGTCCGCTCATTAGAGCGTCATGTTTAGACAAGAAAG
CTACATATTTAATTGATCCCGATGATTTTATTGATAAATTGACCCTAACTCCATACACGGTATTCTACAA
TGGCGGGGTTTTGGTCAAAATTTCCGGACTGCGATTGTACATGCTGTTAACGGCTCCGCCCACTATTAAT
GAAATTAAAAATTCCAATTTTAAAAAACGCAGCAAGAGAAACATTTGTATGAAAGAATGCGTAGAAGGAA
AGAAAAATGTCGTGGACATGCTGAACAACAAGATTAATATGCCTCCGTGTATAAAAAAAATATTGAACGA
TTTGAAAGAAAACAATGTACCGCGCGGCGGTATGTACAGGAAGAGGTTTATACTAAACTGTTACATTGCA
AACGTGGTTTCGTGTGCCAAGTGTGAAAACCGATGTTTAATCAAGGCTCTGACGCATTTCTACAACCACG
ACTCCAAGTGTGTGGGTGAAGTCATGCATCTTTTAATCAAATCCCAAGATGTGTATAAACCACCAAACTG
CCAAAAAATGAAAACTGTGGACAAGCTCTGTCCGTTTGCTGGCAACTGCAAGGGTCTCAATCCTATTTGT
AATTATTGAATAATAAAACAATTATAAATGCTAAATTTGTTTTTTATTAACGATACAAACCAAACGCAAC
AAGAACATTTGTAGTATTATCTATAATTGAAAACGCGTAGTTATAATCGCTGAGGTAATATTTAAAATCA
TTTTCAAATGATTCACAGTTAATTTGCGACAATATAATTTTATTTTCACATAAACTAGACGCCTTGTCGT
CTTCTTCTTCGTATTCCTTCTCTTTTTCATTTTTCTCCTCATAAAAATTAACATAGTTATTATCGTATCC
ATATATGTATCTATCGTATAGAGTAAATTTTTTGTTGTCATAAATATATATGTCTTTTTTAATGGGGTGT
ATAGTACCGCTGCGCATAGTTTTTCTGTAATTTACAACAGTGCTATTTTCTGGTAGTTCTTCGGAGTGTG
TTGCTTTAATTATTAAATTTATATAATCAATGAATTTGGGATCGTCGGTTTTGTACAATATGTTGCCGGC
ATAGTACGCAGCTTCTTCTAGTTCAATTACACCATTTTTTAGCAGCACCGGATTAACATAACTTTCCAAA
ATGTTGTACGAACCGTTAAACAAAAACAGTTCACCTCCCTTTTCTATACTATTGTCTGCGAGCAGTTGTT
TGTTGTTAAAAATAACAGCCATTGTAATGAGACGCACAAACTAATATCACA
